>Addgene plasmid #188425 | pGP8GF-ZmAFB2/3 b2 | addgene full sequence | sequence record 370257 | Addgene NGS Result
AGAGCAGAAAGCCCTAGTAAAGCGTATTACAAATGAAACCAAGATTCAGATTGCGATCTCTTTAAAGGGT
GGTCCCCTAGCGATAGAGCACTCGATCTTCCCAGAAAAAGAGGCAGAAGCAGTAGCAGAACAGGCCACAC
AATCGCAAGTGATTAACGTCCACACAGGTATAGGGTTTCTGGACCATATGATACATGCTCTGGCCAAGCA
TTCCGGCTGGTCGCTAATCGTTGAGTGCATTGGTGACTTACACATAGACGACCATCACACCACTGAAGAC
TGCGGGATTGCTCTCGGTCAAGCTTTTAAAGAGGCCCTAGGGGCCGTGCGTGGAGTAAAAAGGTTTGGAT
CAGGATTTGCGCCTTTGGATGAGGCACTTTCCAGAGCGGTGGTAGATCTTTCGAACAGGCCGTACGCAGT
TGTCGAACTTGGTTTGCAAAGGGAGAAAGTAGGAGATCTCTCTTGCGAGATGATCCCGCATTTTCTTGAA
AGCTTTGCAGAGGCTAGCAGAATTACCCTCCACGTTGATTGTCTGCGAGGCAAGAATGATCATCACCGTA
GTGAGAGTGCGTTCAAGGCTCTTGCGGTTGCCATAAGAGAAGCCACCTCGCCCAATGGTACCAACGATGT
TCCCTCCACCAAAGGTGTTCTTATGTAGGCGAATTTCTTATGATTTATGATTTTTATTATTAAATAAGTT
ATAAAAAAAATAAGTGTATACAAATTTTAAAGTGACTCTTAGGTTTTAAAACGAAAATTCTTATTCTTGA
GTAACTCTTTCCTGTAGGTCAGGTTGCTTTCTCAGGTATAGCATGAGGTCGCTCTTATTGACCACACCTC
AGTTTATCATTATCAATACTCGCCATTTCAAAGAATACGTAAATAATTAATAGTAGTGATTTTCCTAACT
TTATTTAGTCAAAAAATTAGCCTTTTAATTCTGCTGTAACCCGTACATGCCCAAAATAGGGGGCGGGTTA
CACAGAATATATAACATCGTAGGTGTCTGGGTGAACAGTTTATTCCTGGCATCCACTAAATATAATGGAG
CCCGCTTTTTAAGCTGGCATCCAGAAAAAAAAAGAATCCCAGCACCAAAATATTGTTTTCTTCACCAACC
ATCAGTTCATAGGTCCATTCTCTTAGCGCAACTACAGAGAACAGGGGCACAAACAGGCAAAAAACGGGCA
CAACCTCAATGGAGTGATGCAACCTGCCTGGAGTAAATGATGACACAAGGCAATTGACCCACGCATGTAT
CTATCTCATTTTCTTACACCTTCTATTACCTTCTGCTCTCTCTGATTTGGAAAAAGCTGAAAAAAAAGGT
TGAAACCAGTTCCCTGAAATTATTCCCCTACTTGACTAATAAGTATATAAAGACGGTAGGTATTGATTGT
AATTCTGTAAATCTATTTCTTAAACTTCTTAAATTCTACTTTTATAGTTAGTCTTTTTTTTAGTTTTAAA
ACACCAGAACTTAGTTTCGACGGATTCTAGAACTAGTGGATCCCCCATCACAAAATGACATACTTCCCGG
GCGAGGTCGTAGAGCACATCTTTTCATTTTTGCCGAGTCACAGCGACAGGAACACGGTGTCACTAGTTTG
TAAACTTTGGTATGACGTGGAAAGGCTGAGTCGTAGAGGTGTCTTCGTAGGGAACTGTTACGCCGTATTA
CCTGAAAGAGTGGTGCTGCGTTTCCCAAACGTGAAAGCTCTAACAGTTAAAGGTAAGCCGCACTTTGCCG
ACTTTAATTTAGTTCCCCCAGATTGGGGCGGATACGCTGGCCCATGGATAGAAGCTACAGCCAGAAGCTG
TTTGTCCCTAGAGGAGCTGAGGATGAAAAGGATGGTAATCAGTGACGAGAATTTGGAACTTCTGGCGAGA
ACCTTTCCGAAATTCAAGGTATTGGTATTAATATCTTGTGAAGGTTTCAGCACTGACGGACTAGCGGCAA
TAGCGAATCATTGTAAACTGTTGCGTGAATTAGACCTACAGGAGAACGACGTAGAGGATAGGGGTCCCAG
ATGGCTGTCCTTTCCCGACTCCTGCACCTCTTTAGTTTCACTAAATTTCGCCTGTATCAAGGGTGAAGTG
AACTCTGGTGCTCTAGAGCGTCTGGTCGCTAAATCACCTAACCTGAGGAGTCTTAGGTTAAATCGTTCCG
TCTCAGTCGACACCTTGTCAAAGATTCTTGAACGTACGCCTAACCTGGAGGACTTAGGGACTGGTAATCT
TACGGACGAGTTTCAAGCCGAGAGTTTCGTACGTCTTACTAGCGCTCTGGAGAAGTGCAAGAGGCTGCGT
AATCTTAGCGGCTTTTGGGACGCCTCACCAATCTTTGTGCCTTTTATATACCCGTTATGCCATCAGTTAA
CGGGGCTTAATCTGTCCTATACCCCTACGCTTGACTATTCAGACTTAACCAAAATGATAAGTAGGTGCGT
CAAGCTTCAGAGACTATGGGTTCTAGATTGCATTAGTGACAAGGGGTTGCAGGTCGTCGCTTCTTCCTGC
AAAGACCTTCAGGAGTTAAGAGTATTTCCATCAGAGTTTAACGTTGCTGGTGCGTTTACCGTGACAGAAG
AAGGTTTAGTGGCAATTTCTAGCGGTTGTCCCAAGCTAAGCTCATTATTGTACTTTTGCCACCAGATGAC
CAATGAGGCTTTGACAACGGTTGCTAAGAACTGTCCCTCCTTTATCAGATTTAGACTGTGCATACTGGAG
CCTAAGAAGCCAGACGCCATGACAGGCCAACCGCTAGATGAAGGGTTTGGAGCTATAGTACGTGATTGCA
AGGGGTTGCGTAGGCTAAGTATGAGCGGCCTACTTACAGACCGTGTCTTTATGTATATAAGAATGTACGC
AAAATATCTTGAGATGTTGTCTATCGCGTTTGCCGGAGATGGGGATAAAGGTATGATGGACGTGATGAAC
GGCTGTAAGAATTTACGTAAGTTAGAAATCAGGGACAGCCCGTTCGGTGACTTTGCGCTGTTGGGTAACG
TGGCCAAATATGATACCATGCGTTCCCTATGGATGTCTTCATGCAACGTGACGCTGAAGGGATGCCAAGT
TTTAGCTTCCAAGATGCCAATGCTTAACGTGGAGATAATGAACGAACTTGATGGGTCTTCAGAAATGGAG
AACCATGGCAACCTGTCAAAAGTTGATAAACTGTACGTCTATAGAACAACTGCGGGTGTAAGGGACGATG
CCCCTAACTTTGTACAGATACTGGGATCTGGTGGAGATTACAAGGATCATGATGGTGATTACAAGGATCA
CGACATCGACTACAAGGATGACGATGACAAGCACCATCATCACCACCATTGATTCTATGTCAGGCTCCCT
TATACACAGCCAGTCTGCAGGTCGACCATAGTGACTGGATATGTTGTGTTTTACAGTATTATGTAGTCTG
TTTTTTATGCAAAATCTAATTTAATATATTGATATTTATATCATTTTACGTTTCTCGTTCAGCTTTCTTG
TACAAAGTGGTGATGGGCTGCAGGAATTCGATTTCAAGCTTATCGATACCGTCGACCTCGAGTCATGTAA
TTAGTTATGTCACGCTTACATTCACGCCCTCCCCCCACATCCGCTCTAACCGAAAAGGAAGGAGTTAGAC
AACCTGAAGTCTAGGTCCCTATTTATTTTTTTATAGTTATGTTAGTATTAAGAACGTTATTTATATTTCA
AATTTTTCTTTTTTTTCTGTACAGACGCGTGTACGCATGTAACATTATACTGAAAACCTTGCTTGAGAAG
GTTTTGGGACGCTCGAAGGCTTTAATTTGTGACACCGATTATTTAAAGCTGCAGCATACGATATATATAC
ATGTGTATATATGTATACCTATGAATGTCAGTAAGTATGTATACGAACAGTATGATACTGAAGATGACAA
GGTAATGCATCATTCTATACGTGTCATTCTGAACGAGGCGCGCTTTCCTTTTTTCTTTTTGCTTTTTCTT
TTTTTTTCTCTTGAACTCGAGAAAAAAAATATAAAAGAGATGGAGGAACGGGAAAAAGTTAGTTGTGGTG
ATAGGTGGCAAGTGGTATTCCGTAAGAACAACAAGAAAAGCATTTCATATTATGGCTGAACTGAGCGAAC
AAGTGCAAAATTTAAGCATCAACGACAACAACGAGAATGGTTATGTTCCTCCTCACTTAAGAGGAAAACC
AAGAAGTGCCAGAAATAACAGTAGCAACTACAATAACAACAACGGCGGCTACAACGGTGGCCGTGGCGGT
GGCAGCTTCTTTAGCAACAACCGTCGTGGTGGTTACGGCAACGGTGGTTTCTTCGGTGGAAACAACGGTG
GCAGCAGATCTAACGGCCGTTCTGGTGGTAGATGGATCGATGGCAAACATGTCCCAGCTCCAAGAAACGA
AAAGGCCGAGATCGCCATATTTGGTGTCCCCGAGGATCCAAATTTCCAATCTTCTGGTATTAACTTCGAT
AACTACGATGATATTCCAGTGGACGCCTCTGGTAAGGATGTTCCTGAACCAATCACAGAATTTACCTCAC
CTCCATTGGACGGATTGTTATTGGAAAACATCAAATTGGCCCGTTTCACCAAGCCAACACCTGTGCAAAA
ATACTCCGTCCCTATCGTTGCCAACGGCAGAGATTTGATGGCCTGTGCGCAGACCGGTTCTGGTAAGACT
GGTGGGTTTTTATTCCCAGTGTTGTCCGAATCATTTAAGACTGGACCATCTCCTCAACCAGAGTCTCAAG
GCTCCTTTTACCAAAGAAAGGCCTACCCAACTGCTGTCATTATGGCTCCAGTTTAAACCATGGTCATAGC
TGTTTCCTGTGTGAAATTGTTATCCGCTCACAATTCCACACAACATACGAGCCGGAAGCATAAAGTGTAA
AGCCTGGGGTGCCTAATGAGTGAGCTAACTCACATTAATTGCGTTGCGCTCACTGCCCGCTTTCCAGTCG
GGAAACCTGTCGTGCCAGCTGCATTAATGAATCGGCCAACGCGCGGGGAGAGGCGGTTTGCGTATTGGGC
GCTCTTCCGCTTCCTCGCTCACTGACTCGCTGCGCTCGGTCGTTCGGCTGCGGCGAGCGGTATCAGCTCA
CTCAAAGGCGGTAATACGGTTATCCACAGAATCAGGGGATAACGCAGGAAAGAACATGTGAGCAAAAGGC
CAGCAAAAGGCCAGGAACCGTAAAAAGGCCGCGTTGCTGGCGTTTTTCCATAGGCTCCGCCCCCCTGACG
AGCATCACAAAAATCGACGCTCAAGTCAGAGGTGGCGAAACCCGACAGGACTATAAAGATACCAGGCGTT
TCCCCCTGGAAGCTCCCTCGTGCGCTCTCCTGTTCCGACCCTGCCGCTTACCGGATACCTGTCCGCCTTT
CTCCCTTCGGGAAGCGTGGCGCTTTCTCATAGCTCACGCTGTAGGTATCTCAGTTCGGTGTAGGTCGTTC
GCTCCAAGCTGGGCTGTGTGCACGAACCCCCCGTTCAGCCCGACCGCTGCGCCTTATCCGGTAACTATCG
TCTTGAGTCCAACCCGGTAAGACACGACTTATCGCCACTGGCAGCAGCCACTGGTAACAGGATTAGCAGA
GCGAGGTATGTAGGCGGTGCTACAGAGTTCTTGAAGTGGTGGCCTAACTACGGCTACACTAGAAGAACAG
TATTTGGTATCTGCGCTCTGCTGAAGCCAGTTACCTTCGGAAAAAGAGTTGGTAGCTCTTGATCCGGCAA
ACAAACCACCGCTGGTAGCGGTGGTTTTTTTGTTTGCAAGCAGCAGATTACGCGCAGAAAAAAAGGATCT
CAAGAAGATCCTTTGATCTTTTCTACGGGGTCTGACGCTCAGTGGAACGAAAACTCACGTTAAGGGATTT
TGGTCATGAGATTATCAAAAAGGATCTTCACCTAGATCCTTTTAAATTAAAAATGAAGTTTTAAATCAAT
CTAAAGTATATATGAGTAAACTTGGTCTGACAGTTACCAATGCTTAATCAGTGAGGCACCTATCTCAGCG
ATCTGTCTATTTCGTTCATCCATAGTTGCCTGACTCCCCGTCGTGTAGATAACTACGATACGGGAGGGCT
TACCATCTGGCCCCAGTGCTGCAATGATACCGCGAGATCCACGCTCACCGGCTCCAGATTTATCAGCAAT
AAACCAGCCAGCCGGAAGGGCCGAGCGCAGAAGTGGTCCTGCAACTTTATCCGCCTCCATCCAGTCTATT
AATTGTTGCCGGGAAGCTAGAGTAAGTAGTTCGCCAGTTAATAGTTTGCGCAACGTTGTTGCCATTGCTA
CAGGCATCGTGGTGTCACGCTCGTCGTTTGGTATGGCTTCATTCAGCTCCGGTTCCCAACGATCAAGGCG
AGTTACATGATCCCCCATGTTGTGCAAAAAAGCGGTTAGCTCCTTCGGTCCTCCGATCGTTGTCAGAAGT
AAGTTGGCCGCAGTGTTATCACTCATGGTTATGGCAGCACTGCATAATTCTCTTACTGTCATGCCATCCG
TAAGATGCTTTTCTGTGACTGGTGAGTACTCAACCAAGTCATTCTGAGAATAGTGTATGCGGCGACCGAG
TTGCTCTTGCCCGGCGTCAATACGGGATAATACCGCGCCACATAGCAGAACTTTAAAAGTGCTCATCATT
GGAAAACGTTCTTCGGGGCGAAAACTCTCAAGGATCTTACCGCTGTTGAGATCCAGTTCGATGTAACCCA
CTCGTGCACCCAACTGATCTTCAGCATCTTTTACTTTCACCAGCGTTTCTGGGTGAGCAAAAACAGGAAG
GCAAAATGCCGCAAAAAAGGGAATAAGGGCGACACGGAAATGTTGAATACTCATACTCTTCCTTTTTCAA
TATTATTGAAGCATTTATCAGGGTTATTGTCTCATGAGCGGATACATATTTGAATGTATTTAGAAAAATA
AACAAATAGGGGTTCCGCGCACATTTCCCCGAAAAGTGCCACCTGACGTCTAAGAAACCATTATTATCAT
GACATTAACCTATAAAAATAGGCGTATCACGAGGCCCTTTCGTCTCGCGCGTTTCGGTGATGACGGTGAA
AACCTCTGACACATGCAGCTCCCGGAGACGGTCACAGCTTGTCTGTAAGCGGATGCCGGGAGCAGACAAG
CCCGTCAGGGCGCGTCAGCGGGTGTTGGCGGGTGTCGGGGCTGGCTTAACTATGCGGCATCAGAGCAGAT
TGTACTGAGAGTGCACCATAATTCGTTTAAACCGTTTTAAGAGCTTGGTGAGCGCTAGGAGTCACTGCCA
GGTATCGTTTGAACACGGCATTAGTCAGGGAAGTCATAACACAGTCCTTTCCCGCAATTTTCTTTTTCTA
TTACTCTTGGCCTCCTCTAGTACACTCTATATTTTTTTATGCCTCGGTAATGATTTTCATTTTTTTTTTT
CCACCTAGCGGATGACTCTTTTTTTTTCTTAGCGATTGGCATTATCACATAATGAATTATACATTATATA
AAGTAATGTGATTTCTTCGAAGAATATACTAAAAAATGAGCAGGCAAGATAAACGAAGGCAAAGATGAC
Features (pLannotate 1.2.2; 22 found; start..end, strand, type, name):
    659..824     +  terminator     ADH1 terminator: S. cerevisiae ADH1; transcription terminator for the S. cerevisiae alcohol dehydrogenase 1 (ADH1) gene
    847..1490    +  promoter       GAP promoter: S. cerevisiae TDH3; promoter for glyceraldehyde-3-phosphate dehydrogenase
   1496..1516    +  misc_feature   MCS (fragment): pBluescript multiple cloning site
   1525..3243    +  CDS            AFB2: AFB2_ARATH - Also known as LRF2. Experimental evidence at protein level: Swiss-Prot protein existence level 1. Component of SCF(ASK-cullin-F-box) E3 ubiquitin ligase complexes, which may mediate the ubiquitination and subsequent proteasomal degradation of target proteins. Confers sensitivity to the virulent bacterial pathogen P.syringae (By similarity). Auxin receptor that mediates Aux/IAA proteins proteasomal degradation and auxin- regulated transcription. Involved in embryogenesis regulation by auxin. From Arabidopsis thaliana (Mouse-ear cress).
   3301..3321    +  CDS            FLAG (fragment): FLAG® epitope tag, followed by an enterokinase cleavage site
   3387..3511    -  protein_bind   attR2: mutant version of attR; recombination site for the Gateway® LR reaction LR Clonase™
   3515..3562    +  misc_feature   MCS (fragment): pBluescript multiple cloning site
   3609..3798    +  terminator     CYC1 terminator: S. cerevisiae CYC1; transcription terminator for CYC1
   3796..4116    +  CDS            YO201_YEAST (fragment): Protein uncertain: Swiss-Prot protein existence level 5. From Saccharomyces cerevisiae (strain ATCC 204508 / S288c) (Baker's yeast).
   4112..4810    +  CDS            DED1 (fragment): DED1_YEAST - Also known as SPP81. Experimental evidence at protein level: Swiss-Prot protein existence level 1. ATP-binding RNA helicase involved in translation initiation. Remodels RNA in response to ADP and ATP concentrations by facilitating disruption, but also formation of RNA duplexes. Has weak ATP-dependent affinity for dsRNA, but strong ATP-dependent affinity for ssRNA. Acts as a virus host factor involved in the replication of the MBV and the L-A viruses by promoting the negative-strand RNA synthesis. May be involved in recognition of the preinitiation complex and DNA binding of the RN
   4847..4863    -  protein_bind   lac operator: The lac repressor binds to the lac operator to inhibit transcription in E. coli. This inhibition can be relieved by adding lactose or isopropyl-β-D-thiogalactopyranoside (IPTG). lac repressor encoded by lacI
   4871..4901    -  promoter       lac promoter: promoter for the E. coli lac operon
   4916..4937    -  protein_bind   CAP binding site: CAP binding activates transcription in the presence of cAMP. E. coli catabolite activator protein
   4950..5042    -  CDS            lacI (fragment): lac repressor; lacI; The lac repressor binds to the lac operator to inhibit transcription in E. coli. This inhibition can be relieved by adding lactose or isopropyl-β-D-thiogalactopyranoside (IPTG).
   5225..5813    -  rep_origin     ori: high-copy-number ColE1/pMB1/pBR322/pUC origin of replication
   5984..6844    -  CDS            AmpR: β-lactamase; bla; confers resistance to ampicillin, carbenicillin, and related antibiotics
   6845..6949    -  promoter       AmpR promoter: bla
   7044..7079    +  CDS            rop (fragment): Rop protein, which maintains plasmids at low copy number; rop
   7181..7230    +  misc_feature   bom (fragment): basis of mobility region from pBR322
   7243..7317    -  CDS            MRM1 (fragment): MRM1_YEAST - Also known as PET56 From Saccharomyces cerevisiae (strain ATCC 204508 / S288c) (Baker's yeast).
   7367..7554    +  promoter       HIS3 promoter: S. cerevisiae HIS3
   7555..658     +  CDS            HIS3 (across the origin): imidazoleglycerol-phosphate dehydratase, required for histidine biosynthesis; S. cerevisiae HIS3; yeast auxotrophic marker
