[The description below was written by a language model from this plasmid's Addgene catalogue record and pLannotate feature annotations shown in this document.]
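Description:
pGP8GF-ZmAFB2/3 b2 is a yeast expression plasmid built on the pGP8GF backbone, carrying a maize (Zea mays) nuclear auxin receptor of the AFB2/3 clade, designated b2. The coding sequence was introduced by Gateway cloning. The automated annotation labels the roughly 1.7 kb open reading frame as Arabidopsis AFB2, which reflects homology to the best-characterised family member rather than the actual source species. A residual Gateway recombination site is annotated downstream of the insert. The receptor is driven by the strong constitutive S. cerevisiae TDH3 (GAP) promoter and terminated by the CYC1 terminator, and a partial FLAG epitope annotated just after the coding sequence suggests a C-terminal tag for immunodetection.

For propagation in E. coli, the plasmid has a high-copy ColE1/pUC-type origin and a β-lactamase gene conferring ampicillin resistance. In yeast, selection relies on the HIS3 auxotrophic marker with its own promoter, followed by an ADH1 terminator. No 2μ or CEN/ARS yeast replication origin appears in the feature table. Fragments of genes that neighbour HIS3 in the yeast genome (DED1, MRM1/PET56) flank the cassette, consistent with an integrating design targeted to the HIS3 locus, although the record does not state this explicitly.

AFB proteins are F-box subunits of SCF ubiquitin ligases that bind auxin and trigger degradation of Aux/IAA repressors. According to the associated publication title, the construct is part of a synthetic approach to characterising the maize nuclear auxin response circuit, with its components expressed in yeast.
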