Addgene plasmid #188425: pGP8GF-ZmAFB2/3 b2
Purpose: Zea Mays Nuclear Auxin Signaling Receptor AFB2/3 b2
Depositing lab: Britney Moss. Depositing organization: Whitman College. Publication: A Synthetic Approach Allows Rapid Characterization of the Maize Nuclear Auxin Response Circuit. Ramos Baez R, Buckley Y, Yu H, Chen Z, Gallavotti A, Nemhauser JL, Moss BL. Plant Physiol. 2020 Apr;182(4):1713-1722. doi: 10.1104/pp.19.01475. Epub 2020 Mar 2. PubMed 32123041.
Backbone
  Vector backbone: pGP8GF
  Vector type: Yeast Expression
  Selectable markers: HIS3
Growth in bacteria
  Bacterial resistance: Ampicillin, 100 μg/mL
  Growth temperature: 37°C
  Growth strain: DH5alpha
  Copy number: Unknown
Gene/Insert
  Gene/Insert name: Auxin Signaling Receptor AFB2/3 b2
  Species: Zea Mays
  Cloning method: Gateway Cloning
  Sequencing primers: 5′ CAAATTAAAGCCTTCGAGCGTCCC
Terms and licenses: Academic/Nonprofit Terms; Industry Terms: Not Available to Industry
How to cite: pGP8GF-ZmAFB2/3 b2 was a gift from Britney Moss (Addgene plasmid # 188425 ; http://n2t.net/addgene:188425 ; RRID:Addgene_188425)
